Addgene plasmid #168349: pTL115
Purpose: pGBKT7 yeast two-hybrid plasmid
Depositing lab: Sophien Kamoun. Depositing organization: Sainsbury Laboratory, Norwich. Publication: A single amino acid polymorphism in a conserved effector of the multihost blast fungus pathogen expands host-target binding spectrum. Bentham AR, Petit-Houdenot Y, Win J, Chuma I, Terauchi R, Banfield MJ, Kamoun S, Langner T. PLoS Pathog. 2021 Nov 10;17(11):e1009957. doi: 10.1371/journal.ppat.1009957. eCollection 2021 Nov. PubMed 34758051.
Backbone
  Vector backbone: pGBKT7
  Vector type: Yeast Expression
Growth in bacteria
  Bacterial resistance: Kanamycin, 50 μg/mL
  Growth temperature: 37°C
  Growth strain: DH5alpha
  Copy number: High Copy
Gene/Insert
  Gene/Insert name: Traes_2AL_F360E3FE3.1
  Species: Triticum aestivum
  Cloning method: Unknown
Terms and licenses: Academic/Nonprofit Terms; Industry Terms: Not Available to Industry
How to cite: pTL115 was a gift from Sophien Kamoun (Addgene plasmid # 168349 ; http://n2t.net/addgene:168349 ; RRID:Addgene_168349)
