[The description below was written by a language model from this plasmid's Addgene catalogue record and pLannotate feature annotations shown in this document.]
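Description:
pTL115 is a yeast two-hybrid bait plasmid built on the pGBKT7 backbone, a 7.5 kb E. coli–yeast shuttle vector. In bacteria it replicates at high copy from a ColE1/pUC-type origin and is selected with kanamycin through the Tn5 aminoglycoside phosphotransferase (NeoR/KanR) gene, which is driven by an AmpR-type promoter. In Saccharomyces cerevisiae it is maintained episomally by the 2μ origin and selected by tryptophan prototrophy from the TRP1 marker with its own promoter. An f1 origin is also present, along with several short leftover fragments (lacZα, lacI, rop, bom, ble, poly(A) signals) that are backbone remnants rather than functional parts.

The expression cassette uses the constitutive yeast ADH1 promoter to drive the GAL4 DNA-binding domain, followed by the insert, with T7 and ADH1 terminators downstream. A T7 promoter sits between the GAL4 domain and the insert, which in this vector family allows in vitro transcription of the insert alone. The catalogued insert is the wheat (Triticum aestivum) gene model Traes_2AL_F360E3FE3.1. The annotation tool detects a short coding segment of roughly 220 bp in this position with homology to Arabidopsis HIPP47, a heavy-metal-binding protein, which suggests the insert encodes a heavy-metal-associated domain protein or a fragment of one. The record does not state the exact insert boundaries or the cloning method.

As a DNA-binding-domain fusion, the plasmid would be co-transformed with an activation-domain prey plasmid to test protein–protein interactions by reporter activation. The associated publication concerns host-target binding by a conserved effector of the blast fungus, consistent with using this wheat protein as a candidate host target.
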