Features (pLannotate 1.2.2; 24 found; start..end, strand, type, name):
     30..734     +  promoter       ADH1 promoter: S. cerevisiae ADH1; promoter for alcohol dehydrogenase 1
    762..1202    +  CDS            GAL4 DNA binding domain: DNA binding domain of the GAL4 transcriptional activator; Saccharomyces cerevisiae GAL4 (truncated)
   1213..1231    +  promoter       T7 promoter: promoter for bacteriophage T7 RNA polymerase
   1320..1541    +  CDS            HIPP47 (fragment): HIP47_ARATH - Protein inferred from homology: Swiss-Prot protein existence level 3. Heavy-metal-binding protein. From Arabidopsis thaliana (Mouse-ear cress).
   1577..1624    +  terminator     T7 terminator: transcription terminator for bacteriophage T7 RNA polymerase
   1651..1838    +  terminator     ADH1 terminator: S. cerevisiae ADH1; transcription terminator for the S. cerevisiae alcohol dehydrogenase 1 (ADH1) gene
   1886..1902    -  protein_bind   lac operator: The lac repressor binds to the lac operator to inhibit transcription in E. coli. This inhibition can be relieved by adding lactose or isopropyl-β-D-thiogalactopyranoside (IPTG). lac repressor encoded by lacI
   1910..1940    -  promoter       lac promoter: promoter for the E. coli lac operon
   1955..1976    -  protein_bind   CAP binding site: CAP binding activates transcription in the presence of cAMP. E. coli catabolite activator protein
   1989..2081    -  CDS            lacI (fragment): lac repressor; lacI; The lac repressor binds to the lac operator to inhibit transcription in E. coli. This inhibition can be relieved by adding lactose or isopropyl-β-D-thiogalactopyranoside (IPTG).
   2264..2852    -  rep_origin     ori: high-copy-number ColE1/pMB1/pBR322/pUC origin of replication
   3074..3090    +  polyA_signal   bGH poly(A) signal (fragment): bovine growth hormone polyadenylation signal
   3181..3228    -  polyA_signal   HSV TK poly(A) signal: herpes simplex virus thymidine kinase polyadenylation signal (Cole and Stacy, 1985)
   3287..3439    -  CDS            ble (fragment): BLE_KLEPN - Experimental evidence at protein level: Swiss-Prot protein existence level 1. Binding protein with a strong affinity to the bleomycin family of antibiotics. Binds to CL990; an antimitotic-antibiotic compound. From Klebsiella pneumoniae.
   3460..4254    -  CDS            NeoR/KanR: aminoglycoside phosphotransferase from Tn5; aph(3')-II (or nptII); confers resistance to neomycin, kanamycin, and G418 (Geneticin®)
   4255..4359    -  promoter       AmpR promoter: bla
   4386..5728    -  rep_origin     2μ ori: yeast 2μ plasmid origin of replication
   5796..5831    +  CDS            rop (fragment): Rop protein, which maintains plasmids at low copy number; rop
   5933..5982    +  misc_feature   bom (fragment): basis of mobility region from pBR322
   6121..6268    +  promoter       TRP1 promoter: S. cerevisiae TRP1
   6269..6943    +  CDS            TRP1: phosphoribosylanthranilate isomerase, required for tryptophan biosynthesis; S. cerevisiae TRP1; yeast auxotrophic marker
   6994..7045    +  misc_feature   bom (fragment): basis of mobility region from pBR322
   7073..7501    -  rep_origin     f1 ori (sequence partly withheld): f1 bacteriophage origin of replication; arrow indicates direction of (+) strand synthesis
   7505..29      -  CDS            lacZα (fragment) (across the origin): LacZα fragment of β-galactosidase; lacZ fragment
>Addgene plasmid #168349 | pTL115 | addgene full sequence | sequence record 349303 | Addgene NGS Result
CGGTGCGGGCCTCTTCGCTATTACGCCAGATCCTTTTGTTGTTTCCGGGTGTACAATATGGACTTCCTCT
TTTCTGGCAACCAAACCCATACATCGGGATTCCTATAATACCTTCGTTGGTCTCCCTAACATGTAGGTGG
CGGAGGGGAGATATACAATAGAACAGATACCAGACAAGACATAATGGGCTAAACAAGACTACACCAATTA
CACTGCCTCATTGATGGTGGTACATAACGAACTAATACTGTAGCCCTAGACTTGATAGCCATCATCATAT
CGAAGTTTCACTACCCTTTTTCCATTTGCCATCTATTGAAGTAATAATAGGCGCATGCAACTTCTTTTCT
TTTTTTTTCTTTTCTCTCTCCCCCGTTGTTGTCTCACCATATCCGCAATGACAAAAAAATGATGGAAGAC
ACTAAAGGAAAAAATTAACGACAAAGACAGCACCAACAGATGTCGTTGTTCCAGAGCTGATGAGGGGTAT
CTCGAAGCACACGAAACTTTTTCCTTCCTTCATTCACGCACACTACTCTCTAATGAGCAACGGTATACGG
CCTTCCTTCCAGTTACTTGAATTTGAAATAAAAAAAAGTTTGCTGTCTTGCTATCAAGTATAAATAGACC
TGCAATTATTAATCTTTTGTTTCCTCGTCATTGTTCTCGTTCCCTTTCTTCCTTGTTTCTTTTTCTGCAC
AATATTTCAAGCTATACCAAGCATACAATCAACTCCAAGCTTGAAGCAAGCCTCCTGAAAGATGAAGCTA
CTGTCTTCTATCGAACAAGCATGCGATATTTGCCGACTTAAAAAGCTCAAGTGCTCCAAAGAAAAACCGA
AGTGCGCCAAGTGTCTGAAGAACAACTGGGAGTGTCGCTACTCTCCCAAAACCAAAAGGTCTCCGCTGAC
TAGGGCACATCTGACAGAAGTGGAATCAAGGCTAGAAAGACTGGAACAGCTATTTCTACTGATTTTTCCT
CGAGAAGACCTTGACATGATTTTGAAAATGGATTCTTTACAGGATATAAAAGCATTGTTAACAGGATTAT
TTGTACAAGATAATGTGAATAAAGATGCCGTCACAGATAGATTGGCTTCAGTGGAGACTGATATGCCTCT
AACATTGAGACAGCATAGAATAAGTGCGACATCATCATCGGAAGAGAGTAGTAACAAAGGTCAAAGACAG
TTGACTGTATCGCCGGAATTTGTAATACGACTCACTATAGGGCGAGCCGCCATCATGGAGGAGCAGAAGC
TGATCTCAGAGGAGGACCTGCATATGGCCATGGAGGCCGAATTCAAACAGAAAATCGTGATCCAGCTGAG
CATGAGCTGCGATAAAAGCCGCAGCAAAGCCCTGACCCTGGCAGCACGTGCAGCAGGTGTGACCAGCATG
GGTATTACCGGTGATGCCCGCGATCAGCTGGAAGTGGTGGGTGATGGTGTGGATAGCGTGTGCCTGGTGA
GCTGCCTGCGCAAAAAACTGGGCCATGCCCAGATCATCAAGGTGGAAGAAGTTAAGAAACCGGAAGAGAA
AAAATAAGGATCCGTCGACCTGCAGCGGCCGCATAACTAGCATAACCCCTTGGGGCCTCTAAACGGGTCT
TGAGGGGTTTTTTGCGCGCTTGCAGCCAAGCTAATTCCGGGCGAATTTCTTATGATTTATGATTTTTATT
ATTAAATAAGTTATAAAAAAAATAAGTGTATACAAATTTTAAAGTGACTCTTAGGTTTTAAAACGAAAAT
TCTTATTCTTGAGTAACTCTTTCCTGTAGGTCAGGTTGCTTTCTCAGGTATAGCATGAGGTCGCTCTTAT
TGACCACACCTCTACCGGCATGCAAGCTTGGCGTAATCATGGTCATAGCTGTTTCCTGTGTGAAATTGTT
ATCCGCTCACAATTCCACACAACATACGAGCCGGAAGCATAAAGTGTAAAGCCTGGGGTGCCTAATGAGT
GAGCTAACTCACATTAATTGCGTTGCGCTCACTGCCCGCTTTCCAGTCGGGAAACCTGTCGTGCCAGCTG
CATTAATGAATCGGCCAACGCGCGGGGAGAGGCGGTTTGCGTATTGGGCGCTCTTCCGCTTCCTCGCTCA
CTGACTCGCTGCGCTCGGTCGTTCGGCTGCGGCGAGCGGTATCAGCTCACTCAAAGGCGGTAATACGGTT
ATCCACAGAATCAGGGGATAACGCAGGAAAGAACATGTGAGCAAAAGGCCAGCAAAAGGCCAGGAACCGT
AAAAAGGCCGCGTTGCTGGCGTTTTTCCATAGGCTCCGCCCCCCTGACGAGCATCACAAAAATCGACGCT
CAAGTCAGAGGTGGCGAAACCCGACAGGACTATAAAGATACCAGGCGTTTCCCCCTGGAAGCTCCCTCGT
GCGCTCTCCTGTTCCGACCCTGCCGCTTACCGGATACCTGTCCGCCTTTCTCCCTTCGGGAAGCGTGGCG
CTTTCTCATAGCTCACGCTGTAGGTATCTCAGTTCGGTGTAGGTCGTTCGCTCCAAGCTGGGCTGTGTGC
ACGAACCCCCCGTTCAGCCCGACCGCTGCGCCTTATCCGGTAACTATCGTCTTGAGTCCAACCCGGTAAG
ACACGACTTATCGCCACTGGCAGCAGCCACTGGTAACAGGATTAGCAGAGCGAGGTATGTAGGCGGTGCT
ACAGAGTTCTTGAAGTGGTGGCCTAACTACGGCTACACTAGAAGAACAGTATTTGGTATCTGCGCTCTGC
TGAAGCCAGTTACCTTCGGAAAAAGAGTTGGTAGCTCTTGATCCGGCAAACAAACCACCGCTGGTAGCGG
TGGTTTTTTTGTTTGCAAGCAGCAGATTACGCGCAGAAAAAAAGGATCTCAAGAAGATCCTTTGATCTTT
TCTACGGGGTCTGACGCTCAGTGGAACGAAAACTCACGTTAAGGGATTTTGGTCATGAGATTATCAAAAA
GGATCTTCACCTAGATCCTTTTAAATTAAAAATGAAGTTTTAAATCAATCTAAAGTATATATGAGTAACC
TGAGGCTATGGCAGGGCCTGCCGCCCCGACGTTGGCTGCGAGCCCTGGGCCTTCACCCGAACTTGGGGGG
TGGGGTGGGGAAAAGGAAGAAACGCGGGCGTATTGGCCCCAATGGGGTCTCGGTGGGGTATCGACAGAGT
GCCAGCCCTGGGACCGAACCCCGCGTTTATGAACAAACGACCCAACACCGTGCGTTTTATTCTGTCTTTT
TATTGCCGTCATAGCGCGGGTTCCTTCCGGTATTGTCTCCTTCCGTGTTTCAGTTAGCCTCCCCCTAGGG
TGGGCGAAGAACTCCAGCATGAGATCCCCGCGCTGGAGGATCATCCAGCCGGCGTCCCGGAAAACGATTC
CGAAGCCCAACCTTTCATAGAAGGCGGCGGTGGAATCGAAATCTCGTGATGGCAGGTTGGGCGTCGCTTG
GTCGGTCATTTCGAACCCCAGAGTCCCGCTCAGAAGAACTCGTCAAGAAGGCGATAGAAGGCGATGCGCT
GCGAATCGGGAGCGGCGATACCGTAAAGCACGAGGAAGCGGTCAGCCCATTCGCCGCCAAGCTCTTCAGC
AATATCACGGGTAGCCAACGCTATGTCCTGATAGCGGTCCGCCACACCCAGCCGGCCACAGTCGATGAAT
CCAGAAAAGCGGCCATTTTCCACCATGATATTCGGCAAGCAGGCATCGCCATGAGTCACGACGAGATCCT
CGCCGTCGGGCATGCTCGCCTTGAGCCTGGCGAACAGTTCGGCTGGCGCGAGCCCCTGATGCTCTTCGTC
CAGATCATCCTGATCGACAAGACCGGCTTCCATCCGAGTACGTGCTCGCTCGATGCGATGTTTCGCTTGG
TGGTCGAATGGGCAGGTAGCCGGATCAAGCGTATGCAGCCGCCGCATTGCATCAGCCATGATGGATACTT
TCTCGGCAGGAGCAAGGTGAGATGACAGGAGATCCTGCCCCGGCACTTCGCCCAATAGCAGCCAGTCCCT
TCCCGCTTCAGTGACAACGTCGAGCACAGCTGCGCAAGGAACGCCCGTCGTGGCCAGCCACGATAGCCGC
GCTGCCTCGTCTTGCAGTTCATTCAGGGCACCGGACAGGTCGGTCTTGACAAAAAGAACCGGGCGCCCCT
GCGCTGACAGCCGGAACACGGCGGCATCAGAGCAGCCGATTGTCTGTTGTGCCCAGTCATAGCCGAATAG
CCTCTCCACCCAAGCGGCCGGAGAACCTGCGTGCAATCCATCTTGTTCAATCATACTCTTCCTTTTTCAA
TATTATTGAAGCATTTATCAGGGTTATTGTCTCATGAGCGGATACATATTTGAATGTATTTAGAAAAATA
AACAAATAGGGGTTCCGCGCACATTTCCCCGAAAAGTGCCACCTGAACGAAGCATCTGTGCTTCATTTTG
TAGAACAAAAATGCAACGCGAGAGCGCTAATTTTTCAAACAAAGAATCTGAGCTGCATTTTTACAGAACA
GAAATGCAACGCGAAAGCGCTATTTTACCAACGAAGAATCTGTGCTTCATTTTTGTAAAACAAAAATGCA
ACGCGAGAGCGCTAATTTTTCAAACAAAGAATCTGAGCTGCATTTTTACAGAACAGAAATGCAACGCGAG
AGCGCTATTTTACCAACAAAGAATCTATACTTCTTTTTTGTTCTACAAAAATGCATCCCGAGAGCGCTAT
TTTTCTAACAAAGCATCTTAGATTACTTTTTTTCTCCTTTGTGCGCTCTATAATGCAGTCTCTTGATAAC
TTTTTGCACTGTAGGTCCGTTAAGGTTAGAAGAAGGCTACTTTGGTGTCTATTTTCTCTTCCATAAAAAA
AGCCTGACTCCACTTCCCGCGTTTACTGATTACTAGCGAAGCTGCGGGTGCATTTTTTCAAGATAAAGGC
ATCCCCGATTATATTCTATACCGATGTGGATTGCGCATACTTTGTGAACAGAAAGTGATAGCGTTGATGA
TTCTTCATTGGTCAGAAAATTATGAACGGTTTCTTCTATTTTGTCTCTATATACTACGTATAGGAAATGT
TTACATTTTCGTATTGTTTTCGATTCACTCTATGAATAGTTCTTACTACAATTTTTTTGTCTAAAGAGTA
ATACTAGAGATAAACATAAAAAATGTAGAGGTCGAGTTTAGATGCAAGTTCAAGGAGCGAAAGGTGGATG
GGTAGGTTATATAGGGATATAGCACAGAGATATATAGCAAAGAGATACTTTTGAGCAATGTTTGTGGAAG
CGGTATTCGCAATATTTTAGTAGCTCGTTACAGTCCGGTGCGTTTTTGGTTTTTTGAAAGTGCGTCTTCA
GAGCGCTTTTGGTTTTCAAAAGCGCTCTGAAGTTCCTATACTTTCTAGAGAATAGGAACTTCGGAATAGG
AACTTCAAAGCGTTTCCGAAAACGAGCGCTTCCGAAAATGCAACGCGAGCTGCGCACATACAGCTCACTG
TTCACGTCGCACCTATATCTGCGTGTTGCCTGTATATATATATACATGAGAAGAACGGCATAGTGCGTGT
TTATGCTTAAATGCGTACTTATATGCGTCTATTTATGTAGGATGAAAGGTAGTCTAGTACCTCCTGTGAT
ATTATCCCATTCCATGCGGGGTATCGTATGCTTCCTTCAGCACTACCCTTTAGCTGTTCTATATGCTGCC
ACTCCTCAATTGGATTAGTCTCATCCTTCAATGCTATCATTTCCTTTGATATTGGATCATACTAAGAAAC
CATTATTATCATGACATTAACCTATAAAAATAGGCGTATCACGAGGCCCTTTCGTCTCGCGCGTTTCGGT
GATGACGGTGAAAACCTCTGACACATGCAGCTCCCGGAGACGGTCACAGCTTGTCTGTAAGCGGATGCCG
GGAGCAGACAAGCCCGTCAGGGCGCGTCAGCGGGTGTTGGCGGGTGTCGGGGCTGGCTTAACTATGCGGC
ATCAGAGCAGATTGTACTGAGAGTGCACCATAGATCAACGACATTACTATATATATAATATAGGAAGCAT
TTAATAGAACAGCATCGTAATATATGTGTACTTTGCAGTTATGACGCCAGATGGCAGTAGTGGAAGATAT
TCTTTATTGAAAAATAGCTTGTCACCTTACGTACAATCTTGATCCGGAGCTTTTCTTTTTTTGCCGATTA
AGAATTAATTCGGTCGAAAAAAGAAAAGGAGAGGGCCAAGAGGGAGGGCATTGGTGACTATTGAGCACGT
GAGTATACGTGATTAAGCACACAAAGGCAGCTTGGAGTATGTCTGTTATTAATTTCACAGGTAGTTCTGG
TCCATTGGTGAAAGTTTGCGGCTTGCAGAGCACAGAGGCCGCAGAATGTGCTCTAGATTCCGATGCTGAC
TTGCTGGGTATTATATGTGTGCCCAATAGAAAGAGAACAATTGACCCGGTTATTGCAAGGAAAATTTCAA
GTCTTGTAAAAGCATATAAAAATAGTTCAGGCACTCCGAAATACTTGGTTGGCGTGTTTCGTAATCAACC
TAAGGAGGATGTTTTGGCTCTGGTCAATGATTACGGCATTGATATCGTCCAACTGCATGGAGATGAGTCG
TGGCAAGAATACCAAGAGTTCCTCGGTTTGCCAGTTATTAAAAGACTCGTATTTCCAAAAGACTGCAACA
TACTACTCAGTGCAGCTTCACAGAAACCTCATTCGTTTATTCCCTTGTTTGATTCAGAAGCAGGTGGGAC
AGGTGAACTTTTGGATTGGAACTCGATTTCTGACTGGGTTGGAAGGCAAGAGAGCCCCGAAAGCTTACAT
TTTATGTTAGCTGGTGGACTGACGCCAGAAAATGTTGGTGATGCGCTTAGATTAAATGGCGTTATTGGTG
TTGATGTAAGCGGAGGTGTGGAGACAAATGGTGTAAAAGACTCTAACAAAATAGCAAATTTCGTCAAAAA
TGCTAAGAAATAGGTTATTACTGAGTAGTATTTATTTAAGTATTGTTTGTGCACTTGCCGATCTATGCGG
TGTGAAATACCGCACAGATGCGTAAGGAGAAAATACCGCATCAGGAAATTGTAAGCGTTAATATTTTGTT
AAAATTCGCGTTAAATTTTTGTTAAATCAGCTCATTTTTTAACCAATAGGCCGAAATCGGCAAAATCCCT
TATAAATCAAAAGAATAGACCGAGATAGGGT
[37 nt withheld, positions 7172-7208]
AAAGAACGTGGACTCCAACGTCAAAGG
[49 nt withheld, positions 7236-7284]
T
[91 nt withheld, positions 7286-7376]
G
[124 nt withheld, positions 7378-7501]
CCATTCGCCATTCAGGCTGCGCAACTGTTGGGAAGGGCGAT
