>Addgene plasmid #168349 | pTL115 | depositor partial sequence | sequence record 326449 | insert
GAATTCAAACAGAAAATCGTGATCCAGCTGAGCATGAGCTGCGATAAAAGCCGCAGCAAAGCCCTGACCC
TGGCAGCACGTGCAGCAGGTGTGACCAGCATGGGTATTACCGGTGATGCCCGCGATCAGCTGGAAGTGGT
GGGTGATGGTGTGGATAGCGTGTGCCTGGTGAGCTGCCTGCGCAAAAAACTGGGCCATGCCCAGATCATC
AAGGTGGAAGAAGTTAAGAAACCGGAAGAGAAAAAATAAGGATCC
